Addgene plasmid #90980: pADH100
Purpose: NAT-marked "empty" gRNA expression construct; part 2 of 2 of C.alb HIS1-FLP CRISPR system. Use with pADH99 CAS9 expression construct.
Depositing lab: Aaron Hernday. Publication: An Efficient, Rapid, and Recyclable System for CRISPR-Mediated Genome Editing in Candida albicans. Nguyen N, Quail MMF, Hernday AD. mSphere. 2017 Apr 26;2(2):e00149-17. doi: 10.1128/mSphereDirect.00149-17. eCollection 2017 Mar-Apr. PubMed 28497115.
Backbone
  Vector backbone: pUC19
  Backbone size w/o insert (bp): 2242
  Total vector size (bp): 3934
  Vector type: CRISPR
  Selectable markers: Nourseothricin (NAT)
Growth in bacteria
  Bacterial resistance: Ampicillin, 100 μg/mL
  Growth temperature: 37°C
  Growth strain: DH5alpha
  Copy number: High Copy
Gene/Insert
  Gene/Insert name: NAT 2 of 2, pSNR52, empty gRNA, gRNA conserved, FRT, DS_HIS1
  gRNA/shRNA sequence: none
Terms and licenses: Academic/Nonprofit Terms; Industry Terms: Not Available to Industry
How to cite: pADH100 was a gift from Aaron Hernday (Addgene plasmid # 90980 ; http://n2t.net/addgene:90980 ; RRID:Addgene_90980)
