[The description below was written by a language model from this plasmid's Addgene catalogue record and pLannotate feature annotations shown in this document.]
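Description:
pADH100 is a 3.9 kb pUC19-based CRISPR plasmid that supplies the guide RNA half of a two-part, recyclable genome-editing system for Candida albicans (the HIS1-FLP system). It is meant to be used with the companion Cas9 expression construct pADH99. In E. coli it is maintained at high copy from the ColE1/pUC origin and selected with ampicillin through the β-lactamase gene and its promoter. Remnants of the pUC19 lac region (lac promoter, CAP site, a lacI fragment) also remain in the backbone.

The insert is listed as "NAT 2 of 2, pSNR52, empty gRNA, gRNA conserved, FRT, DS_HIS1". The feature table agrees with this order. It shows a partial streptothricin/nourseothricin acetyltransferase coding sequence followed by the Ashbya gossypii TEF terminator, then the S. pyogenes Cas9 guide RNA scaffold, a minimal FRT site, and a stretch of fungal genomic sequence. The annotation software labelled that last stretch as a PRE1-like fragment, but it probably corresponds to the region downstream of HIS1 named in the catalogue entry. The SNR52 promoter named in the record was not annotated; it presumably lies in the unannotated gap between the terminator and the scaffold.

The NAT marker here is only a fragment, labelled part 2 of 2. This suggests that a functional nourseothricin resistance gene is rebuilt only when this piece recombines with the complementary portion carried by the partner construct, though the record does not spell out the mechanism. The plasmid is "empty", with no targeting sequence, so users add their own 20-nt guide upstream of the conserved scaffold. The HIS1 homology indicates integration at that locus. The FRT site allows later FLP-mediated excision of the cassette, so the NAT marker can be reused for further rounds of editing.
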