Features (pLannotate 1.2.2; 11 found; start..end, strand, type, name):
     54..575     +  CDS            sta (fragment): STA_STRLA - Experimental evidence at protein level: Swiss-Prot protein existence level 1. Involved in resistance to streptothricin, a broad-spectrum antibiotic produced by streptomycetes. Detoxifies streptothricin via acetylation of the beta amino group of the first beta-lysyl moiety of streptothricin. From Streptomyces lavendulae.
    593..790     +  terminator     TEF terminator: Ashbya gossypii TEF terminator
   1112..1187    +  misc_RNA       gRNA scaffold: guide RNA scaffold for the Streptococcus pyogenes CRISPR/Cas9 system
   1214..1247    -  protein_bind   FRT (minimal): supports FLP-mediated excision but not integration (Turan and Bode, 2011) FLP recombinase from the Saccharomyces cerevisiae 2μ plasmid
   1249..1746    -  CDS            PRE1 (fragment): PSB4_YEAST - Experimental evidence at protein level: Swiss-Prot protein existence level 1. Non-catalytic component of the proteasome which degrades poly-ubiquitinated proteins in the cytoplasm and in the nucleus. It is essential for the regulated turnover of proteins and for the removal of misfolded proteins. The proteasome is a multicatalytic proteinase complex that is characterized by its ability to cleave peptides with Arg, Phe, Tyr, Leu, and Glu adjacent to the leaving group at neutral or slightly basic pH. It has an ATP-dependent proteolytic activity. This subunit has a chymotrypsin-like
   1792..1822    -  promoter       lac promoter: promoter for the E. coli lac operon
   1837..1858    -  protein_bind   CAP binding site: CAP binding activates transcription in the presence of cAMP. E. coli catabolite activator protein
   1871..1963    -  CDS            lacI (fragment): lac repressor; lacI; The lac repressor binds to the lac operator to inhibit transcription in E. coli. This inhibition can be relieved by adding lactose or isopropyl-β-D-thiogalactopyranoside (IPTG).
   2146..2734    -  rep_origin     ori: high-copy-number ColE1/pMB1/pBR322/pUC origin of replication
   2905..3765    -  CDS            AmpR: β-lactamase; bla; confers resistance to ampicillin, carbenicillin, and related antibiotics
   3766..3870    -  promoter       AmpR promoter: bla
>Addgene plasmid #90980 | pADH100 | addgene full sequence | sequence record 180507 | Addgene NGS Result
AAAAATAGGCGTATCACGAGGCCCTTTGACGGCACGGCCACGCGTTTAAACCGCCAGGTGATGCTGAAGC
TATTGAAGCTTTGGATGGTTCTTTCACTACCGATACTGTTTTTAGAGTTACTGCTACTGGTGATGGTTTC
ACTTTGAGAGAAGTTCCAGTTGATCCACCATTGACTAAGGTTTTCCCAGATGATGAATCCGATGATGAAT
CCGATGCTGGTGAAGATGGTGATCCAGATTCTAGAACTTTCGTTGCTTATGGTGATGATGGTGATTTGGC
TGGTTTCGTTGTTGTTTCTTATTCTGGTTGGAACAGAAGATTGACTGTTGAAGATATTGAAGTTGCTCCA
GAACATAGAGGTCATGGTGTTGGTAGAGCTTTGATGGGTTTGGCTACTGAATTCGCCAGAGAAAGAGGTG
CTGGTCATTTGTGGTTGGAAGTTACCAATGTTAATGCTCCAGCTATTCATGCTTATAGAAGAATGGGTTT
CACTTTGTGTGGTTTGGATACTGCTTTATACGATGGTACTGCTTCCGATGGTGAACAAGCTTTGTATATG
TCTATGCCATGTCCATAATAACTCGAGTCAGTACTGACAATAAAAAGATTCTTGTTTTCAAGAACTTGTC
ATTTGTATAGTTTTTTTATATTGTAGTTGTTCTATTTTAATCAAATGTTAGCGTGATTTATATTTTTTTT
CGCCTCGACATCATCTGCCCAGATGCGAAGTTAAGTGCGCAGAAAGTAATATCATGCGTCAATCGTATGT
GAATGCTGGTCGCTATACTGCTGTCGATTCGATACTAACATCTAATCAACTCCCAGATCACCACTATACA
TTTAAAAGTCATTGGTCAATAACTATACTCGAGTATTGCCTCATCAAAGAAACAATCAAATATTATAGAT
ACTCACTCCATCACGTGATAATTTCACTGGTATGGAAAAGTGGAAAATTTTATAAAAAAAAATTTGATGC
CTTTGGCATAGCTGAAACTTCGGCCCAATAGGATTGGAGAATATGTTTTCGCAGCGTTCTTACAATTAAA
TTGTGGTGGAAGTTCGAGACTTGCGTAAACTATTTTTAATTTGGAGACGGAATTCCGTCTCGTTTTAGAG
CTAGAAATAGCAAGTTAAAATAAGGCTAGTCCGTTATCAACTTGAAAAAGTGGCACCGAGTCGGTGCTTT
TTTTCTCGAGTTTTTTTATCGAGGAAGTTCCTATACTTTCTAGAGAATAGGAACTTCCCACCTTGATGTA
CACACCTTTAAAGTCAATAGGCATTCTCGTTTGTAATTCCTTGACACACATATCCATTAACTTTAAACCA
TCTTCGACCGTCATGTCCTTTCTATAATGTTTATCTAACAAAGATGTTGTGTAAAATGCAGCGTAGCCAT
GAGCACCATAAGGGAGTTCAACTTGTGTACCCAAATAATCTATCCAATTCAACGATGGCTCATTTTTCTT
TACATCATATCCTCCAATTAAACAGTTCACCTGGTACGGTTTTCTAGATCTAAGGGAACTGGCCAATTGG
TTTCTCACAAACGAGGCTGTTGCCTTTGGAGATAACTCAATGTCATTTTCTCTCATCGAGTACAATTGAA
TGTTTGCTTGAACATACTCGGCAAACTGAACCGTATCACCAGCTTCACCAGTGTATGCTATTAAGTTGTG
TGCATTTAAATGTCTTGTTTTATCATCTGTATCCTTTAAAATTGAAATACCTCTTGTGGCAGCTTTACGG
TGTTTAAACCCCAGCGCCTGGCGGGCGCTCACAATTCCACACAACATACGAGCCGGAAGCATAAAGTGTA
AAGCCTGGGGTGCCTAATGAGTGAGCTAACTCACATTAATTGCGTTGCGCTCACTGCCCGCTTTCCAGTC
GGGAAACCTGTCGTGCCAGCTGCATTAATGAATCGGCCAACGCGCGGGGAGAGGCGGTTTGCGTATTGGG
CGCTCTTCCGCTTCCTCGCTCACTGACTCGCTGCGCTCGGTCGTTCGGCTGCGGCGAGCGGTATCAGCTC
ACTCAAAGGCGGTAATACGGTTATCCACAGAATCAGGGGATAACGCAGGAAAGAACATGTGAGCAAAAGG
CCAGCAAAAGGCCAGGAACCGTAAAAAGGCCGCGTTGCTGGCGTTTTTCCATAGGCTCCGCCCCCCTGAC
GAGCATCACAAAAATCGACGCTCAAGTCAGAGGTGGCGAAACCCGACAGGACTATAAAGATACCAGGCGT
TTCCCCCTGGAAGCTCCCTCGTGCGCTCTCCTGTTCCGACCCTGCCGCTTACCGGATACCTGTCCGCCTT
TCTCCCTTCGGGAAGCGTGGCGCTTTCTCATAGCTCACGCTGTAGGTATCTCAGTTCGGTGTAGGTCGTT
CGCTCCAAGCTGGGCTGTGTGCACGAACCCCCCGTTCAGCCCGACCGCTGCGCCTTATCCGGTAACTATC
GTCTTGAGTCCAACCCGGTAAGACACGACTTATCGCCACTGGCAGCAGCCACTGGTAACAGGATTAGCAG
AGCGAGGTATGTAGGCGGTGCTACAGAGTTCTTGAAGTGGTGGCCTAACTACGGCTACACTAGAAGAACA
GTATTTGGTATCTGCGCTCTGCTGAAGCCAGTTACCTTCGGAAAAAGAGTTGGTAGCTCTTGATCCGGCA
AACAAACCACCGCTGGTAGCGGTGGTTTTTTTGTTTGCAAGCAGCAGATTACGCGCAGAAAAAAAGGATC
TCAAGAAGATCCTTTGATCTTTTCTACGGGGTCTGACGCTCAGTGGAACGAAAACTCACGTTAAGGGATT
TTGGTCATGAGATTATCAAAAAGGATCTTCACCTAGATCCTTTTAAATTAAAAATGAAGTTTTAAATCAA
TCTAAAGTATATATGAGTAAACTTGGTCTGACAGTTACCAATGCTTGATCAGTGAGGCACCTATCTCAGC
GATCTGTCTATTTCGTTCATCCATAGTTGCCTGACTCCCCGTCGTGTAGATAACTACGATACGGGAGGGC
TTACCATCTGGCCCCAGTGCTGCAATGATACCGCGAGACCCACGCTCACCGGCTCCAGATTTATCAGCAA
TAAACCAGCCAGCCGGAAGGGCCGAGCGCAGAAGTGGTCCTGCAACTTTATCCGCCTCCATCCAGTCTAT
TAATTGTTGCCGGGAAGCTAGAGTAAGTAGTTCGCCAGTTAATAGTTTGCGCAACGTTGTTGCCATTGCT
ACAGGCATCGTGGTGTCACGCTCGTCGTTTGGTATGGCTTCATTCAGCTCCGGTTCCCAACGATCAAGGC
GAGTTACATGATCCCCCATGTTGTGCAAAAAAGCGGTTAGCTCCTTCGGTCCTCCGATCGTTGTCAGAAG
TAAGTTGGCCGCAGTGTTATCACTCATGGTTATGGCAGCACTGCATAATTCTCTTACTGTCATGCCATCC
GTAAGATGCTTTTCTGTGACTGGTGAGTACTCAACCAAGTCATTCTGAGAATAGTGTATGCGGCGACCGA
GTTGCTCTTGCCCGGCGTCAATACGGGATAATACCGCGCCACATAGCAGAACTTTAAAAGTGCTCATCAT
TGGAAAACGTTCTTCGGGGCGAAAACTCTCAAGGATCTTACCGCTGTTGAGATCCAGTTCGATGTAACCC
ACTCGTGCACCCAACTGATCTTCAGCATCTTTTACTTTCACCAGCGTTTCTGGGTGAGCAAAAACAGGAA
GGCAAAATGCCGCAAAAAAGGGAATAAGGGCGACACGGAAATGTTGAATACTCATACTCTTCCTTTTTCA
ATATTATTGAAGCATTTATCAGGGTTATTGTCTCATGAGCGGATACATATTTGAATGTATTTAGAAAAAT
AAACAAATAGGGGTTCCGCGCACATTTCCCCGAAAAGTGCCACCTGACGTCTAAGAAACCATTATTATCA
TGACATTAACCTAT
